>Addgene plasmid #220047 | pAN053 | addgene full sequence | sequence record 434398 | Addgene NGS Result
TCAAAGGATCTTCTTGAGATCCTTTTTTTCTGCGCGTAATCTGCTGCTTGCAAACAAAAAAACCACCGCT
ACCAGCGGTGGTTTGTTTGCCGGATCAAGAGCTACCAACTCTTTTTCCGAAGGTAACTGGCTTCAGCAGA
GCGCAGATACCAAATACTGTTCTTCTAGTGTAGCCGTAGTTAGGCCACCACTTCAAGAACTCTGTAGCAC
CGCCTACATACCTCGCTCTGCTAATCCTGTTACCAGTGGCTGCTGCCAGTGGCGATAAGTCGTGTCTTAC
CGGGTTGGACTCAAGACGATAGTTACCGGATAAGGCGCAGCGGTCGGGCTGAACGGGGGGTTCGTGCACA
CAGCCCAGCTTGGAGCGAACGACCTACACCGAACTGAGATACCTACAGCGTGAGCTATGAGAAAGCGCCA
CGCTTCCCGAAGGGAGAAAGGCGGACAGGTATCCGGTAAGCGGCAGGGTCGGAACAGGAGAGCGCACGAG
GGAGCTTCCAGGGGGAAACGCCTGGTATCTTTATAGTCCTGTCGGGTTTCGCCACCTCTGACTTGAGCGT
CGATTTTTGTGATGCTCGTCAGGGGGGCGGAGCCTATGGAAAAACGCCAGCAACGCGGCCTTTTTACGGT
TCCTGGCCTTTTGCTGGCCTTTTGCTCACATGTTCTTTCCTGCGTTATCCCCTGATTCTGTGGATAACCG
TATTACCGCCTTTGAGTGAGCTGATACCGCTCGCCGCAGCCGAACGACCGAGCGCAGCGAGTCAGTGAGC
GAGGAAGCGGAAGAGCGCCCAATACGCAAACCGCCTCTCCCCGCGCGTTGGCCGATTCATTAATGCAGCT
GGCACGACAGGTTTCCCGACTGGAAAGCGGGCAGTGAGCGCAACGCAATTAATGTGAGTTAGCTCACTCA
TTAGGCACCCTAGGCTTTACACTTTATGCTTCCGGCTCGTATGTTGTGTGGAATTGTGAGCGGATAACAA
TTTCACACAGGAAACAGCTATGACCATGATTACGCCAAGCTCTAGCTAGAGGTCGACGGTATCGAGCCCC
AGCTGGTTCTTTCCGCCTCAGAAGCCATAGAGCCCACCGCATCCCCAGCATGCCTGCTATTGTCTTCCCA
ATCCTCCCCCTTGCTGTCCTGCCCCACCCCACCCCCCAGAATAGAATGACACCTACTCAGACAATGCGAT
GCAATTTTCTCATTTTATTAGGAAAGGACAGTGGGAGTGGCACCTTCCAGGGTCAAGGAAGGCACGGGGG
AGGGGCAAACAACAGATGGCTGGCAACTAGAAGGCACAGTCGAGGCTGATCAGCGGGTTTAAACTCAATG
GTGATGGTGATGATGACCGGTTTAAGCGTAATCTGGAACATCGTATGGGTATCCGGATCCCTTGTACAGC
TCGTCCATGCCGCCGGTGGAGTGGCGGCCCTCGGCGCGTTCGTACTGTTCCACGATGGTGTAGTCCTCGT
TGTGGGAGGTGATGTCCAACTTGATGTTGACGTTGTAGGCGCCGGGCAGCTGCACGGGCTTCTTGGCCTT
GTAGGTGGTCTTGACCTCAGCGTCGTAGTGGCCGCCGTCCTTCAGCTTCAGCCTCTGCTTGATCTCGCCC
TTCAGGGCGCCGTCCTCGGGGTACATCCGCTCGGAGGAGGCCTCCCAGCCCATGGTCTTCTTCTGCATTA
CGGGGCCGTCGGAGGGGAAGTTGGTGCCGCGCAGCTTCACCTTGTAGATGAACTCGCCGTCCTGCAGGGA
GGAGTCCTGGGTCACGGTCACCACGCCGCCGTCCTCGAAGTTCATCACGCGCTCCCACTTGAAGCCCTCG
GGGAAGGACAGCTTCAAGTAGTCGGGGATGTCGGCGGGGTGCTTCACGTAGGCCTTGGAGCCGTACATGA
ACTGAGGGGACAGGATGTCCCAGGCGAAGGGCAGGGGGCCACCCTTGGTCACCTTCAGCTTGGCGGTCTG
GGTGCCCTCGTAGGGGCGGCCCTCGCCCTCGCCCTCGATCTCGAACTCGTGGCCGTTCACGGAGCCCTCC
ATGTGCACCTTGAAGCGCATGAACTCCTTGATGATGGCCATGTTATCCTCCTCGCCCTTGCTCACCATGG
TGGCGGCCGCGTCCCCTCTCGAGGTAATTAGGTTTATATCAGAGACGCTGAATCGCTTCATCGCGTCTCG
GTTTCCGTCCCCTCTCGAGGTAATTAGGTTTATATCGGATCTCTAGCGGATCTGACGGTTCACTAAACCA
GCTCTGCTTATATAGACCTCCCACCGTACACGCCTACCGCCCATTTGCGTCAATGGGGCGGAGTTGTTAC
GACATTTTGGAAAGTCCCGTTGATTTTGGTGCCAAAACAAACTCCCATTGACGTCAATGGGGTGGAGACT
TGGAAATCCCCGTGAGTCAAACCGCTATCCACGCCCATTGATGTACTGCCAAAACCGCATCACCATGGTA
ATAGCGATGACTAATACGTAGATGTACTGCCAAGTAGGAAAGTCCCATAAGGTCATGTACTGGGCATAAT
GCCAGGCGGGCCATTTACCGTCATTGACGTCAATAGGGGGCGTACTTGGCATATGATACACTTGATGTAC
TGCCAAGTGGGCAGTTTACCGTAAATACTCCACCCATTGACGTCAATGGAAAGTCCCTATTGGCGTTACT
ATGGGAACATACGTCATTATTGACGTCAATGGGCGGGGGTCGTTGGGCGGTCAGCCAGGCGGGCCATTTA
CCGTAAGTTATGTAACGCGGAACTCCATATATGGGCTATGAACTAATGACCCCGTAATTGATTACTATTA
ATAACTAGTCAATAATCAATGTCAACGCGTATATCTGGCCCGTACATCGCGAAGCAGCGCAAAACGCCTA
ACCCTAAGCAGATTCTTCATGCAATTGTCGGTCAAGCCTTGCCTTGTTGTAGCTTAAATTTTGCTCGCGC
ACTACTCAGCGACCTCCAACACACAAGCAGGGAGCAGATACTGGCTTAACTATGCGGCATCAGAGCAGAT
TGTACTGAGAGTAGACCCTAGGGGATCGGGAGATCGATCTCCCGATCCGTCGACGTCAGGTGGCACTTTT
CGGGGAAATGTGCGCGGAACCCCTATTTGTTTATTTTTCTAAATACATTCAAATATGTATCCGCTCATGA
GACAATAACCCTGATAAATGCTTCAATAATATTGAAAAAGGAAGAGTATGAGTATTCAACATTTCCGTGT
CGCCCTTATTCCCTTTTTTGCGGCATTTTGCCTTCCTGTTTTTGCTCACCCAGAAACGCTGGTGAAAGTA
AAAGATGCTGAAGATCAGTTGGGTGCACGAGTGGGTTACATCGAACTGGATCTCAACAGCGGTAAGATCC
TTGAGAGTTTTCGCCCCGAAGAACGTTTTCCAATGATGAGCACTTTTAAAGTTCTGCTATGTGGCGCGGT
ATTATCCCGTATTGACGCCGGGCAAGAGCAACTCGGTCGCCGCATACACTATTCTCAGAATGACTTGGTT
GAGTACTCACCAGTCACAGAAAAGCATCTTACGGATGGCATGACAGTAAGAGAATTATGCAGTGCTGCCA
TAACCATGAGTGATAACACTGCGGCCAACTTACTTCTGACAACGATCGGAGGACCGAAGGAGCTAACCGC
TTTTTTGCACAACATGGGGGATCATGTAACTCGCCTTGATCGTTGGGAACCGGAGCTGAATGAAGCCATA
CCAAACGACGAGCGTGACACCACGATGCCTGTAGCAATGGCAACAACGTTGCGCAAACTATTAACTGGCG
AACTACTTACTCTAGCTTCCCGGCAACAATTAATAGACTGGATGGAGGCGGATAAAGTTGCAGGACCACT
TCTGCGCTCGGCCCTTCCGGCTGGCTGGTTTATTGCTGATAAATCTGGAGCCGGTGAGCGTGGGTCTCGC
GGTATCATTGCAGCACTGGGGCCAGATGGTAAGCCCTCCCGTATCGTAGTTATCTACACGACGGGGAGTC
AGGCAACTATGGATGAACGAAATAGACAGATCGCTGAGATAGGTGCCTCACTGATTAAGCATTGGTAACT
GTCAGACCAAGTTTACTCATATATACTTTAGATTGATTTAAAACTTCATTTTTAATTTAAAAGGATCTAG
GTGAAGATCCTTTTTGATAATCTCATGACCAAAATCCCTTAACGTGAGTTTTCGTTCCACTGAGTGTCAG
ACCCCGTAGAAAAGA
Features (pLannotate 1.2.2; 15 found; start..end, strand, type, name):
     14..602     +  rep_origin     ori: high-copy-number ColE1/pMB1/pBR322/pUC origin of replication
    785..877     +  CDS            lacI (fragment): lac repressor; lacI; The lac repressor binds to the lac operator to inhibit transcription in E. coli. This inhibition can be relieved by adding lactose or isopropyl-β-D-thiogalactopyranoside (IPTG).
    890..911     +  protein_bind   CAP binding site: CAP binding activates transcription in the presence of cAMP. E. coli catabolite activator protein
    926..956     +  promoter       lac promoter: promoter for the E. coli lac operon
    964..980     +  protein_bind   lac operator: The lac repressor binds to the lac operator to inhibit transcription in E. coli. This inhibition can be relieved by adding lactose or isopropyl-β-D-thiogalactopyranoside (IPTG). lac repressor encoded by lacI
   1029..1045    -  misc_feature   MCS (fragment): pBluescript multiple cloning site
   1050..1071    -  promoter       SV40 promoter (fragment): SV40 enhancer and early promoter
   1075..1299    -  polyA_signal   bGH poly(A) signal: bovine growth hormone polyadenylation signal
   1353..1381    -  CDS            3xHA (fragment): three tandem HA epitope tags
   1391..2098    -  CDS            mCherry: mCherry is a basic (constitutively fluorescent) red fluorescent protein published in 2004, derived from Discosoma sp.. It is reported to be a very rapidly-maturing monomer with low acid sensitivity.
   2240..2443    -  promoter       CMV promoter: human cytomegalovirus (CMV) immediate early promoter
   2444..2823    -  enhancer       CMV enhancer: human cytomegalovirus immediate early enhancer
   2978..3022    +  misc_feature   bom (fragment): basis of mobility region from pBR322
   3093..3197    +  promoter       AmpR promoter: bla
   3198..4058    +  CDS            AmpR: β-lactamase; bla; confers resistance to ampicillin, carbenicillin, and related antibiotics
