[The description below was written by a language model from this plasmid's Addgene catalogue record and pLannotate feature annotations shown in this document.]
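Description:
pAN053 is a mammalian expression plasmid, catalogued as built on pcDNA3.1(+), that produces a Streptococcus thermophilus type III-A CRISPR RNA embedded in the 5′ untranslated region of an mCherry transcript. It is propagated in E. coli through a high-copy ColE1/pUC-type origin and selected with ampicillin via the β-lactamase gene and its native promoter. The sequenced plasmid is compact at about 4.2 kb. The feature table shows only a short SV40 promoter fragment and no neomycin resistance cassette or f1 origin, so the backbone appears to be a trimmed derivative without a mammalian selection marker. Remnants of lac regulatory elements (a lacI fragment, CAP site, lac promoter and operator) and a pBR322 bom fragment are also present as cloning-vector carryover.

The single expression cassette consists of the human CMV immediate-early enhancer and promoter, an unannotated gap of roughly 140 nt, the mCherry coding sequence, a short sequence annotated as a fragment of a 3xHA tag just downstream of mCherry, and the bovine growth hormone polyadenylation signal. The gap between the promoter and mCherry is where the crRNA element would sit according to the stated purpose, although it is not annotated and the record gives the guide sequence as unspecified. Placing the crRNA in an RNA polymerase II transcript that also encodes a red fluorescent protein lets fluorescence serve as a marker for transfected cells. Release of the mature crRNA presumably depends on processing factors supplied from other constructs, which this record does not describe. The associated work concerns CRISPR-guided RNA cleavage and repair of the resulting breaks for site-specific RNA excision in human cells.
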