Addgene plasmid #220047: pAN053
Purpose: Mammalian expression of type III-A crRNA from Streptococcus thermophilus within 5`UTR of mCherry transcript
Depositing lab: Blake Wiedenheft. Depositing organization: Montana State University. Publication: Repair of CRISPR-guided RNA breaks enables site-specific RNA excision in human cells. Nemudraia A, Nemudryi A, Wiedenheft B. Science. 2024 Apr 25:eadk5518. doi: 10.1126/science.adk5518. PubMed 38662916.
Backbone
  Vector backbone: pcDNA3.1(+)
  Vector type: Mammalian Expression
Growth in bacteria
  Bacterial resistance: Ampicillin, 100 μg/mL
  Growth temperature: 37°C
  Growth strain: NEB Stable
  Copy number: Unknown
Gene/Insert
  Gene/Insert name: crRNA-mCherry
  gRNA/shRNA sequence: Unspecified
  Species: Synthetic
  Cloning method: Restriction Enzyme; 5′ cloning site Unknown (unknown if destroyed)
Terms and licenses: Academic/Nonprofit Terms; Industry Terms: Not Available to Industry
How to cite: pAN053 was a gift from Blake Wiedenheft (Addgene plasmid # 220047 ; http://n2t.net/addgene:220047 ; RRID:Addgene_220047)
